LOCUS       Exported 6959 bp ds-DNA circular SYN 12-MAY-2021
DEFINITION  EasyClone system-based yeast integrative vector carrying
            loxP-flanked KlLEU2 marker, integration into S. cerevisiae XII-2
            chromosomal location, USER site for cloning, amp resistance.
ACCESSION   .
VERSION     .
KEYWORDS    pCfB2192
SOURCE      synthetic DNA construct
  ORGANISM  synthetic DNA construct
REFERENCE   1 (bases 1 to 6959)
  AUTHORS   Stovicek V, Borja GM, Forster J, Borodina I
  TITLE     EasyClone 2.0: expanded toolkit of integrative vectors for stable
            gene expression in industrial Saccharomyces cerevisiae strains.
  JOURNAL   J Ind Microbiol Biotechnol. 2015 Sep 16.
  PUBMED    26376869
REFERENCE   2 (bases 1 to 6959)
  AUTHORS   .
  TITLE     Direct Submission
  JOURNAL   Exported May 12, 2021 from SnapGene Server 1.1.58
            http://www.snapgene.com
FEATURES             Location/Qualifiers
     source          1..6959
                     /organism="synthetic DNA construct"
                     /mol_type="other DNA"
     terminator      30..219
                     /gene="S. cerevisiae CYC1"
                     /label=CYC1 terminator
                     /note="transcription terminator for CYC1"
     protein_bind    complement(267..300)
                     /label=loxP
                     /bound_moiety="Cre recombinase"
                     /note="Cre-mediated recombination occurs in the 8-bp core
                     sequence (GCATACAT)."
     protein_bind    complement(2589..2622)
                     /label=loxP
                     /bound_moiety="Cre recombinase"
                     /note="Cre-mediated recombination occurs in the 8-bp core
                     sequence (GCATACAT)."
     primer_bind     complement(2665..2684)
                     /label=T7
                     /note="T7 promoter, forward primer"
     promoter        complement(2666..2684)
                     /label=T7 promoter
                     /note="promoter for bacteriophage T7 RNA polymerase"
     primer_bind     complement(2694..2710)
                     /label=M13 fwd
                     /note="common sequencing primer, one of multiple similar
                     variants"
     primer_bind     complement(2703..2725)
                     /label=M13/pUC Forward
                     /note="In lacZ gene"
     protein_bind    complement(3372..3405)
                     /label=FRT (minimal)
                     /bound_moiety="FLP recombinase from the Saccharomyces
                     cerevisiae 2u plasmid"
                     /note="supports FLP-mediated excision but not integration
                     (Turan and Bode, 2011)"
     primer_bind     complement(3875..3891)
                     /label=M13 fwd
                     /note="common sequencing primer, one of multiple similar
                     variants"
     primer_bind     complement(3990..4007)
                     /label=L4440
                     /note="L4440 vector, forward primer"
     rep_origin      complement(4161..4749)
                     /direction=LEFT
                     /label=ori
                     /note="high-copy-number ColE1/pMB1/pBR322/pUC origin of
                     replication"
     primer_bind     complement(4241..4260)
                     /label=pBR322ori-F
                     /note="pBR322 origin, forward primer"
     CDS             complement(4873..5733)
                     /codon_start=1
                     /gene="bla"
                     /product="beta-lactamase"
                     /label=AmpR
                     /note="confers resistance to ampicillin, carbenicillin, and
                     related antibiotics"
                     /translation="MSIQHFRVALIPFFAAFCLPVFAHPETLVKVKDAEDQLGARVGYI
                     ELDLNSGKILESFRPEERFPMMSTFKVLLCGAVLSRIDAGQEQLGRRIHYSQNDLVEYS
                     PVTEKHLTDGMTVRELCSAAITMSDNTAANLLLTTIGGPKELTAFLHNMGDHVTRLDRW
                     EPELNEAIPNDERDTTMPVAMATTLRKLLTGELLTLASRQQLIDWMEADKVAGPLLRSA
                     LPAGWFIADKSGAGERGSRGIIAALGPDGKPSRIVVIYTTGSQATMDERNRQIAEIGAS
                     LIKHW"
     primer_bind     5496..5515
                     /label=Amp-R
                     /note="Ampicillin resistance gene, reverse primer"
     promoter        complement(5734..5825)
                     /gene="bla"
                     /label=AmpR promoter
     primer_bind     5867..5886
                     /label=Kan-R
                     /note="Kanamycin resistance gene, reverse primer"
     primer_bind     5892..5911
                     /label=pENTR-R
                     /note="pENTR vectors, reverse primer"
     protein_bind    6118..6151
                     /label=FRT (minimal)
                     /bound_moiety="FLP recombinase from the Saccharomyces
                     cerevisiae 2u plasmid"
                     /note="supports FLP-mediated excision but not integration
                     (Turan and Bode, 2011)"
     terminator      6765..6930
                     /gene="S. cerevisiae ADH1"
                     /label=ADH1 terminator
                     /note="transcription terminator for the S. cerevisiae
                     alcohol dehydrogenase 1 (ADH1) gene"
     primer_bind     6851..6875
                     /label=pHybLex-R
                     /note="ADH terminator, reverse primer"
ORIGIN
        1 caacggaatg cgtgcgatcg cgtgcattca tccgctctaa ccgaaaagga aggagttaga
       61 caacctgaag tctaggtccc tatttatttt tttatagtta tgttagtatt aagaacgtta
      121 tttatatttc aaatttttct tttttttctg tacagacgcg tgtacgcatg taacattata
      181 ctgaaaacct tgcttgagaa ggttttggga cgctcgaaga tcgcgtcagc tgaagcttcg
      241 tacgctgcag gtcgacaacc cttaatataa cttcgtataa tgtatgctat acgaagttat
      301 taggtctaga gatccgcagg ctaaccggaa cctgtattat ttagtttatg ctacgttaaa
      361 taaagacctt tcgttcacat aactgaatgt gtaatggcct tgagatttca agcataccaa
      421 gttggtggag acggggtcgt tacaaaagac tctttaagcc aagatttcct tgacagcctt
      481 ggcgatagca tcgccaacct cagtggtaga gttagaacca ccaaggtcac cggttctgac
      541 acctgcatcc aagacatttc taacagcttc ttcaagagcc ctaccttctt caaccaaatc
      601 caaggataac ttcaacatca tagctgcaga taagatggta gcaattgggt taaccttgtt
      661 tgctggtaaa tctggggcag aaccatgaca tggttcgtac aaaccgaatg ccttgttagt
      721 gtcaggtagg gaagctagag atgcagaagg taataaaccc aaagaacctg gaataacaga
      781 ggcttcatcg gagataatat caccaaacat gttgttggta ataacaacac cgtttagctt
      841 agttggtgat ttaaccaaaa tcatagcagc agagtcgatc aattggtgct gaacagttaa
      901 ttgtgggaac tcagtcttga tggtttcttc aacagtcttt ctccacaatc tggaagaggc
      961 aagcacgtta gccttgtcaa gtgaccagat tggtaatggt gggttttgtt gcaatgccaa
     1021 gaaagcagcc attcttgtaa ttctttgaac ttcaggaaca ctgtatttct cagagtccca
     1081 agcaactccg tcaccttcat cttcttttct ttcaccaaag tagataccac caaccaattc
     1141 tctaacgacg acgaaatcgg taccctttgc atattcaggc ttcaaaggag aaagatctag
     1201 taaagaatca gaagcaaagt tacatggtct taagttggcg tatagaccca attcctttct
     1261 gatcttcaat agaccttgtt ctggtctaac tgcgcccgta ccccattttg gaccaccaac
     1321 agcacctagt aagacagcat cggctttctt agaggcttct agagcttcat ctggtaaagg
     1381 agtgccagtg gcatcgatgg cagcaccccc gatcaagtga tgttggaaat tgaacttaat
     1441 ttctggacgg acttcagcaa tggcattcaa gaccttaata gcttcgtcag taacttcttt
     1501 accgacgtga tcacccggta ggacaacgat attcttagac atggtataat ctgtgtagtg
     1561 tgggatactt tttacttctt caaataggta tcaacaataa aaataaatcg aagcaaatgt
     1621 aggaatgcgt taaagcagat gtacttactt agagtacata gatatattta tataattcaa
     1681 tatataaaag tatatgaagc atctgatgtt gaacctgtca tgactctaaa ctggaatggg
     1741 tagttatgct tctgaaggtt ttccgttaga aaatgagtgc agggatcagg cccggaaccg
     1801 gttttagcct gaaaggaaaa gaaaaaaatg cggtgattac tagcacgtga ctgcgctgaa
     1861 ttggaatcca ccacaagtac agcgaatggc aagagggaag gggaatatat tgtgcctggc
     1921 ggtagtctgc tatatcaaat gttaaacata actaaatgca gtagtgaata gagtaatgta
     1981 tttctacata tgtgggtagg gccaatggga gcccgatgtc tattgtacag atattttcct
     2041 tttatagtta atcaattcaa cttggaaatc attgagtcga tatctacttg gataactgga
     2101 gccgtggcag cgtttgaaat ttgacgagtc tccttgtttt gttcgcgcat tttcagttta
     2161 ttcaaacggg agatggcacc gaatccactg acttctctgt tcaatttgaa tggtaatagg
     2221 aagaaagtac atttcgagaa attttcgccc aacgtcgaaa tctcatggat gatatcctcg
     2281 atacaaatga caccttcatc acctaatttc tcttcaacga tattgttgtc attcaagatt
     2341 atctcttttg gttctttatc ttctggcctt tgccacatta ttctagatct cttttggatt
     2401 aaagaacgga tagatgcaag tgaaggttgt ccgataacaa tatatggtga tacaagtttc
     2461 aacaatgggt acacgtcctt ggtaagtttg atgaaaacac cagtgttcaa ctcaacaagt
     2521 ctcaaaagag ataacacttt gtaagccttt gctgggatct tcacagcgag ctctcgagaa
     2581 cccttaatat aacttcgtat aatgtatgct atacgaagtt attaggtgat atcagatcca
     2641 ctagtggcct atgcacccaa ttcgccctat agtgagtcgt attacgcgcg ctcactggcc
     2701 gtcgttttac aacgtcgtga ctgggaaaac cctggcgtta cccctgcagg actagtgctg
     2761 aggcattaat ctactatcgg cgactctctc gaaatttttc ttaacgcgtc cttgtactgc
     2821 gtctaacgct tttgccactt ggatttctat tataggaaat agtctcactt actgggcgac
     2881 gaattttcgc gttttgatga agcacaggaa gaatttcttt tttttttggc ttcttctggt
     2941 tccgtttttt acgcgcacaa atctaaaaaa agaaataatt ataacctagt ctcgaaaatt
     3001 ttcatcgatc cattcgttcc tttttttcga ttttttcaga tcaaaattct tgtttctttc
     3061 tttgtcttag tttatattaa aagatatttt gattttactc ctgaactatt tattctttct
     3121 aagaaggcca gaacactaca gctgttttaa ccgactacga agttctccat tctcgaacac
     3181 tagccttcat ttaccaaaca ggaactagcg tatatcatta gtccttattc gaaaagagat
     3241 tggtagatat ttattgtagt ttgtgagaag gagaaaatac tgtcattgga ctgatagtta
     3301 gaggacatta acctctctta cgttcgctca ttaagacctc agcgcggccg caaatttaaa
     3361 taaaatgaag tgaagttcct atactttcta gagaatagga acttctatag tgagtcgaat
     3421 aagggcgaca caaaatttat tctaaatgca taataaatac tgataacatc ttatagtttg
     3481 tattatattt tgtattatcg ttgacatgta taattttgat atcaaaaact gattttccct
     3541 ttattatttt cgagatttat tttcttaatt ctctttaaca aactagaaat attgtatata
     3601 caaaaaatca taaataatag atgaatagtt taattatagg tgttcatcaa tcgaaaaagc
     3661 aacgtatctt atttaaagtg cgttgctttt ttctcattta taaggttaaa taattctcat
     3721 atatcaagca aagtgacagg cgcccttaaa tattctgaca aatgctcttt ccctaaactc
     3781 cccccataaa aaaacccgcc gaagcgggtt tttacgttat ttgcggatta acgattactc
     3841 gttatcagaa ccgcccaggg ggcccgagct taagactggc cgtcgtttta caacacagaa
     3901 agagtttgta gaaacgcaaa aaggccatcc gtcaggggcc ttctgcttag tttgatgcct
     3961 ggcagttccc tactctcgcc ttccgcttcc tcgctcactg actcgctgcg ctcggtcgtt
     4021 cggctgcggc gagcggtatc agctcactca aaggcggtaa tacggttatc cacagaatca
     4081 ggggataacg caggaaagaa catgtgagca aaaggccagc aaaaggccag gaaccgtaaa
     4141 aaggccgcgt tgctggcgtt tttccatagg ctccgccccc ctgacgagca tcacaaaaat
     4201 cgacgctcaa gtcagaggtg gcgaaacccg acaggactat aaagatacca ggcgtttccc
     4261 cctggaagct ccctcgtgcg ctctcctgtt ccgaccctgc cgcttaccgg atacctgtcc
     4321 gcctttctcc cttcgggaag cgtggcgctt tctcatagct cacgctgtag gtatctcagt
     4381 tcggtgtagg tcgttcgctc caagctgggc tgtgtgcacg aaccccccgt tcagcccgac
     4441 cgctgcgcct tatccggtaa ctatcgtctt gagtccaacc cggtaagaca cgacttatcg
     4501 ccactggcag cagccactgg taacaggatt agcagagcga ggtatgtagg cggtgctaca
     4561 gagttcttga agtggtgggc taactacggc tacactagaa gaacagtatt tggtatctgc
     4621 gctctgctga agccagttac cttcggaaaa agagttggta gctcttgatc cggcaaacaa
     4681 accaccgctg gtagcggtgg tttttttgtt tgcaagcagc agattacgcg cagaaaaaaa
     4741 ggatctcaag aagatccttt gatcttttct acggggtctg acgctcagtg gaacgacgcg
     4801 cgcgtaactc acgttaaggg attttggtca tgagcttgcg ccgtcccgtc aagtcagcgt
     4861 aatgctctgc ttttaccaat gcttaatcag tgaggcacct atctcagcga tctgtctatt
     4921 tcgttcatcc atagttgcct gactccccgt cgtgtagata actacgatac gggagggctt
     4981 accatctggc cccagcgctg cgatgatacc gcgagaacca cgctcaccgg ctccggattt
     5041 atcagcaata aaccagccag ccggaagggc cgagcgcaga agtggtcctg caactttatc
     5101 cgcctccatc cagtctatta attgttgccg ggaagctaga gtaagtagtt cgccagttaa
     5161 tagtttgcgc aacgttgttg ccatcgctac aggcatcgtg gtgtcacgct cgtcgtttgg
     5221 tatggcttca ttcagctccg gttcccaacg atcaaggcga gttacatgat cccccatgtt
     5281 gtgcaaaaaa gcggttagct ccttcggtcc tccgatcgtt gtcagaagta agttggccgc
     5341 agtgttatca ctcatggtta tggcagcact gcataattct cttactgtca tgccatccgt
     5401 aagatgcttt tctgtgactg gtgagtactc aaccaagtca ttctgagaat agtgtatgcg
     5461 gcgaccgagt tgctcttgcc cggcgtcaat acgggataat accgcgccac atagcagaac
     5521 tttaaaagtg ctcatcattg gaaaacgttc ttcggggcga aaactctcaa ggatcttacc
     5581 gctgttgaga tccagttcga tgtaacccac tcgtgcaccc aactgatctt cagcatcttt
     5641 tactttcacc agcgtttctg ggtgagcaaa aacaggaagg caaaatgccg caaaaaaggg
     5701 aataagggcg acacggaaat gttgaatact catattcttc ctttttcaat attattgaag
     5761 catttatcag ggttattgtc tcatgagcgg atacatattt gaatgtattt agaaaaataa
     5821 acaaataggg gtcagtgtta caaccaatta accaattctg aacattatcg cgagcccatt
     5881 tatacctgaa tatggctcat aacacccctt gtttgcctgg cggcagtagc gcggtggtcc
     5941 cacctgaccc catgccgaac tcagaagtga aacgccgtag cgccgatggt agtgtgggga
     6001 ctccccatgc gagagtaggg aactgccagg catcaaataa aacgaaaggc tcagtcgaaa
     6061 gactgggcct ttcgcccggg ctaattatgg ggtgtcgccc ttattcgact ctatagtgaa
     6121 gttcctattc tctagaaagt ataggaactt ctgaagtggg gatttaaatg cggccgcgct
     6181 gagggtttaa tcggcatgca aacatctaca caattagcaa gggcaatcca tattttgtct
     6241 tttcgcgccc tggaaaggcc taagtaatgt cgtaaacgca ttctatctgt acttcaactc
     6301 tcctctgtgc attggtttgt gcaaatcaca ttttacgata ctgccagata tatgcaaaaa
     6361 gagaaaacca agggaccaga acaaagcaaa attacgatat tcttcgaatt ccttcgtgct
     6421 tgactaagac aaagggatgg acgtagcgat ttttagcggg ccaagaactg gttccgaaaa
     6481 agcacaggta caccgaaccc tcagctaagg agggacagca ccgatgcgga aggacaaact
     6541 ttctttttgc ctatcacagt atcttatcga gctaactatt ttcgacacac atgaaaaagc
     6601 agaaatatta acgaaaaaga aaagaaagac catgtcatgt acgggcaatc agaatctgta
     6661 acaagcgcca tttttttttc tgtatcgggc cctccttact gctctccttc cgtgtaacgc
     6721 gttatgatta agtcctcagc gagctcgcat ggaatgcgtg cgatgagcga cctcatgcta
     6781 tacctgagaa agcaacctga cctacaggaa agagttactc aagaataaga attttcgttt
     6841 taaaacctaa gagtcacttt aaaatttgta tacacttatt ttttttataa cttatttaat
     6901 aataaaaatc ataaatcata agaaattcgc ttatttagaa gtgtcaacaa cgtatctac
//
