[The description below was written by a language model from this plasmid's Addgene catalogue record and the feature table of its GenBank file.]
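Description:
pCfB2192 is an empty-backbone yeast integrative vector of 6,959 bp from the EasyClone 2.0 toolkit, designed for stable, single-locus insertion of expression cassettes into the Saccharomyces cerevisiae genome at the XII-2 chromosomal site. It has no yeast replication origin. In E. coli it is maintained by a high-copy ColE1/pUC-type origin and selected with ampicillin through the bla (AmpR) gene and its promoter. In yeast, integrants are selected by leucine prototrophy from a KlLEU2 marker (by its name, the Kluyveromyces lactis LEU2 gene). The marker itself is not annotated in the feature table, but the roughly 2.3 kb interval between the two annotated loxP sites is consistent with its position. Because the marker is loxP-flanked, Cre recombinase can excise it after integration, so the same auxotrophic selection can be reused in later rounds of engineering.

The cloning region is a USER site, also not annotated, which by the layout lies across the sequence origin between the ADH1 and CYC1 terminators. This arrangement suits insertion of one or two genes with their promoters, each transcribed toward its own terminator. The vector supplies no yeast promoter or gene of interest, so these come in with the cloned fragments. The XII-2 homology arms named in the record are likewise unannotated. Two minimal FRT sites are detected on either side of the bacterial ori and AmpR segment, though the record assigns them no role, and they may be incidental matches. A T7 promoter and several standard sequencing primer sites (M13, L4440) are also present. The vector is intended for building stable expression strains, including industrial S. cerevisiae strains.
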