Addgene plasmid #67539: pCfB2192
Purpose: (Empty Backbone) EasyClone system-based yeast integrative vector carrying loxP-flanked KlLEU2 marker, integration into S. cerevisiae XII-2 chromosomal location, USER site for cloning, amp resistance
Depositing lab: Irina Borodina. Depositing organization: Danmarks Tekniske Universitet. Publication: EasyClone 2.0: expanded toolkit of integrative vectors for stable gene expression in industrial Saccharomyces cerevisiae strains. Stovicek V, Borja GM, Forster J, Borodina I. J Ind Microbiol Biotechnol. 2015 Sep 16. 10.1007/s10295-015-1684-8 PubMed 26376869.
Backbone
  Vector backbone: EasyClone
  Backbone size (bp): 6959
  Vector type: Yeast Expression, Cre/Lox ; integrative
  Selectable markers: LEU2
Growth in bacteria
  Bacterial resistance: Ampicillin, 100 μg/mL
  Growth temperature: 37°C
  Growth strain: DH5alpha
  Copy number: High Copy
Terms and licenses: Academic/Nonprofit Terms; Industry Terms: Not Available to Industry
How to cite: pCfB2192 was a gift from Irina Borodina (Addgene plasmid # 67539 ; http://n2t.net/addgene:67539 ; RRID:Addgene_67539)
