>Addgene plasmid #67539 | pCfB2192 | addgene partial sequence | sequence record 127916 | pHybLex_rev 5'-GAGTCACTTTAAAATTTGTATACAC-3'
TAAATCATAAGAAATTCGCTTATTTAGAAGTGTCAACAACGTATCTACCAACGGAATGCGTGCGATCGCG
TGCATTCATCCGCTCTAACCGAAAAGGAAGGAGTTAGACAACCTGAAGTCTAGGTCCCTATTTATTTTTT
TATAGTTATGTTAGTATTAAGAACGTTATTTATATTTCAAATTTTTCTTTTTTTTCTGTACAGACGCGTG
TACGCATGTAACATTATACTGAAAACCTTGCTTGAGAAGGTTTTGGGACGCTCGAAGATCGCGTCAGCTG
AAGCTTCGTACGCTGCAGGTCGACAACCCTTAATATAACTTCGTATAATGTATGCTATACGAAGTTATTA
GGTCTAGAGATCCGCAGGCTAACCGGAACCTGTATTATTTAGTTTATGCTACGTTAAATAAAGACCTTTC
GTTCACATAACTGAATGTGTAATGGCCTTGAGATTTCAAGCATACCAAGTTGGTGGAGACGGGGTCGTTA
CAAAAGACTCTTTAAGCCAAGATTTCCTTGACAGCCTTGGCGATAGCATCGCCAACCTCAGTGGTAGAGT
TAGAACCACCAAGGTCACCGGTTCTGACACCTGCATCCAAGACATTTCTAACAGCTTCTTCAAGAGCCCT
ACCTTCTTCAACCAAATCCAAGGATAACTTCAACATCATAGCTGCAGATAAGATGGTAGCAATTGGGTTA
ACCTTGTTTGCTGGTAAATCTGGGGCAGAACCATGACATGGTTCGTACAAACCGAATGCCTTGTTAGTGT
CAGGTAGGGAAGCTAGAGATGCAGAAGGTAATAAACCCAAAGAACCTGGAATAACAGAGGCTTCATCGGA
GATAATATCACCAAACATGTTGTTGGTAATAACAACACCGTTTAGCTTAGTTGGTGATTTAACCAAAATC
ATAGCAGCAGAGTCGATCAATTGGTGCTGAACAGTTAATTGTGGGAACTCAGTCTTGA
