>Addgene plasmid #67539 | pCfB2192 | addgene partial sequence | sequence record 127920 | pENTR-R 5'-ATGGCTCATAACACCCCTTG-3'
GGTGGTCCCACCTGACCCCATGCCGAACTCAGAAGTGAAACGCCGTAGCGCCGATGGTAGTGTGGGGACT
CCCCATGCGAGAGTAGGGAACTGCCAGGCATCAAATAAAACGAAAGGCTCAGTCGAAAGACTGGGCCTTT
CGCCCGGGCTAATTATGGGGTGTCGCCCTTATTCGACTCTATAGTGAAGTTCCTATTCTCTAGAAAGTAT
AGGAACTTCTGAAGTGGGGATTTAAATGCGGCCGCGCTGAGGGTTTAATCGGCATGCAAACATCTACACA
ATTAGCAAGGGCAATCCATATTTTGTCTTTTCGCGCCCTGGAAAGGCCTAAGTAATGTCGTAAACGCATT
CTATCTGTACTTCAACTCTCCTCTGTGCATTGGTTTGTGCAAATCACATTTTACGATACTGCCAGATATA
TGCAAAAAGAGAAAACCAAGGGACCAGAACAAAGCAAAATTACGATATTCTTCGAATTCCTTCGTGCTTG
ACTAAGACAAAGGGATGGACGTAGCGATTTTTAGCGGGCCAAGAACTGGTTCCGAAAAAGCACAGGTACA
CCGAACCCTCAGCTAAGGAGGGACAGCACCGATGCGGAAGGACAAACTTTCTTTTTGCCTATCACAGTAT
CTTATCGAGCTAACTATTTTCGACACACATGAAAAAGCAGAAATATTAACGAAAAAGAAAAGAAAGACCA
TGTCATGTACGGGCAATCAGAATCTGTAACAAGCGCCATTTTTTTTTCTGTATCGGGCCCTCCTTACTGC
TCTCCTTCCGTGTAACGCGTTATGATTAAGTCCTCAGCGAGCTCGCATGGAATGCGTGCGATGAGCGACC
TCATGCTATACCTGAGAAAGCAACCTGACCTACAGGAAAGAGTTACTCAAGAATAAGAATTTTCGTTTTA
AAACCTAA
