>Addgene plasmid #67539 | pCfB2192 | addgene partial sequence | sequence record 127923 | L4440 5'-AGCGAGTCAGTGAGCGAG-3'
CAGGCATCAAACTAAGCAGAAGGCCCCTGACGGATGGCCTTTTTGCGTTTCTACAAACTCTTTCTGTGTT
GTAAAACGACGGCCAGTCTTAAGCTCGGGCCCCCTGGGCGGTTCTGATAACGAGTAATCGTTAATCCGCA
AATAACGTAAAAACCCGCTTCGGCGGGTTTTTTTATGGGGGGAGTTTAGGGAAAGAGCATTTGTCAGAAT
ATTTAAGGGCGCCTGTCACTTTGCTTGATATATGAGAATTATTTAACCTTATAAATGAGAAAAAAGCAAC
GCACTTTAAATAAGATACGTTGCTTTTTCGATTGATGAACACCTATAATTAAACTATTCATCTATTATTT
ATGATTTTTTGTATATACAATATTTCTAGTTTGTTAAAGAGAATTAAGAAAATAAATCTCGAAAATAATA
AAGGGAAAATCAGTTTTTGATATCAAAATTATACATGTCAACGATAATACAAAATATAATACAAACTATA
AGATGTTATCAGTATTTATTATGCATTTAGAATAAATTTTGTGTCGCCCTTATTCGACTCACTATAGAAG
TTCCTATTCTCTAGAAAGTATAGGAACTTCACTTCATTTTATTTAAATTTGCGGCCGCGCTGAGGTCTTA
ATGAGCGAACGTAAGAGAGGTTAATGTCCTCTAACTATCAGTCCAATGACAGTATTTTCTCCTTCTCACA
AACTACAATAAATATCTACCAATCTCTTTTCGAATAAGGACTAATGATATACGCTAGTTCCTGTTTGGTA
AATGAAGGCTAGTGTTCGAGAATGGAGAACTTCGTAGTCGGTTAAAACAGCTGTAGTGTTCTGGCCTTCT
TAGAAAGAATAAATAGTTCAGGAGTAAAATCAAAATATCTTTTAATATAAACTAAGACAAAGAAAGAAAC
AAGAATTTTGATCTGAAAAAATCGAAAAAAAGGAACGAATGGATCGATGAAAATTTTCGAGACTAGGTTA
TAATT
